>Addgene plasmid #37407 | pTK25 | depositor full sequence | sequence record 47142 | pTK25 sequence 6716 bps
TAGTTATTAATAGTAATCAATTACGGGGTCATTAGTTCATAGCCCATATATGGAGTTCCGCGTTACATAA
CTTACGGTAAATGGCCCGCCTGGCTGACCGCCCAACGACCCCCGCCCATTGACGTCAATAATGACGTATG
TTCCCATAGTAACGCCAATAGGGACTTTCCATTGACGTCAATGGGTGGAGTATTTACGGTAAACTGCCCA
CTTGGCAGTACATCAAGTGTATCATATGCCAAGTACGCCCCCTATTGACGTCAATGACGGTAAATGGCCC
GCCTGGCATTATGCCCAGTACATGACCTTATGGGACTTTCCTACTTGGCAGTACATCTACGTATTAGTCA
TCGCTATTACCATGGTGATGCGGTTTTGGCAGTACATCAATGGGCGTGGATAGCGGTTTGACTCACGGGG
ATTTCCAAGTCTCCACCCCATTGACGTCAATGGGAGTTTGTTTTGGCACCAAAATCAACGGGACTTTCCA
AAATGTCGTAACAACTCCGCCCCATTGACGCAAATGGGCGGTAGGCGTGTACGGTGGGAGGTCTATATAA
GCAGAGCTGGTTTAGTGAACCGTCAGATCCGCTAGCGGCCACCATGCTGTGCTGTATGAGAAGAACCAAA
CAGGTTGAAAAAAATGATGACGACCAAAAGATTGGCGGCATGGTGAGCAAGGGCGAGGAGGATAACATGG
CCATCATCAAGGAGTTCATGCGCTTCAAGGTGCACATGGAGGGCTCCGTGAACGGCCACGAGTTCGAGAT
CGAGGGCGAGGGCGAGGGCCGCCCCTACGAGGGCACCCAGACCGCCAAGCTGAAGGTGACCAAGGGTGGC
CCCCTGCCCTTCGCCTGGGACATCCTGTCCCCTCAGTTCATGTACGGCTCCAAGGCCTACGTGAAGCACC
CCGCCGACATCCCCGACTACTTGAAGCTGTCCTTCCCCGAGGGCTTCAAGTGGGAGCGCGTGATGAACTT
CGAGGACGGCGGCGTGGTGACCGTGACCCAGGACTCCTCCCTGCAGGACGGCGAGTTCATCTACAAGGTG
AAGCTGCGCGGCACCAACTTCCCCTCCGACGGCCCCGTAATGCAGAAGAAGACCATGGGCTGGGAGGCCT
CCTCCGAGCGGATGTACCCCGAGGACGGCGCCCTGAAGGGCGAGATCAAGCAGAGGCTGAAGCTGAAGGA
CGGCGGCCACTACGACGCTGAGGTCAAGACCACCTACAAGGCCAAGAAGCCCGTGCAGCTGCCCGGCGCC
TACAACGTCAACATCAAGTTGGACATCACCTCCCACAACGAGGACTACACCATCGTGGAACAGTACGAAC
GCGCCGAGGGCCGCCACTCCACCGGCGGCATGGACGAGCTGTACAAGTCCGGAGGGGATCGGTGGAGCTC
CACCGGTGGCGGCCGCTCTAGAGAGAATCTTTATTTTCAGGGCGCCGCCAAATTCAAAGAAACCGCTGCT
GCTAAATTCGAACGCCAGCACATGGACAGCGGAGGTGGAGGTACTAGTCTCGAGATGAGTGCTGCAGTGA
CTGCAGGGAAGCTGGCACGGGCACCGGCCGACCCTGGGAAAGCCGGGGTCCCCGGAGTTGCAGCTCCCGG
AGCTCCGGCGGCGGCTCCACCGGCGAAAGAGATCCCGGAGGTCCTAGTGGACCCACGCAGCCGGCGGCGC
TATGTGCGGGGCCGCTTTTTGGGCAAGGGCGGCTTTGCCAAGTGCTTCGAGATCTCGGACGCGGACACCA
AGGAGGTGTTCGCGGGCAGGATTGTGCCTAAGTCTCTGCTGCTCAAGCCGCACCAGAGGGAGAAGATGTC
CATGGAAATATCCATTCACCGCAGCCTCGCCCACCAGCACGTCGTAGGATTCCACGGCTTTTTCGAGGAC
AACGACTTCGTGTTCGTGGTGTTGGAGCTCTGCCGCCGGAGGTCTCTCCTGGAGCTGCACAAGAGGAGGA
AAGCCCTGACTGAGCCTGAGGCCCGATACTACCTACGGCAAATTGTGCTTGGCTGCCAGTACCTGCACCG
AAACCGAGTTATTCATCGAGACCTCAAGCTGGGCAACCTTTTCCTGAATGAAGATCTGGAGGTGAAAATA
GGGGATTTTGGACTGGCAACCAAAGTCGAATATGACGGGGAGAGGAAGAAGACCCTGTGTGGGACTCCTA
ATTACATAGCTCCCGAGGTGCTGAGCAAGAAAGGGCACAGTTTCGAGGTGGATGTGTGGTCCATTGGGTG
TATCATGTATACCTTGTTAGTGGGCAAACCACCTTTTGAGACTTCTTGCCTAAAAGAGACCTACCTCCGG
ATCAAGAAGAATGAATACAGTATTCCCAAGCACATCAACCCCGTGGCCGCCTCCCTCATCCAGAAGATGC
TTCAGACAGATCCCACTGCCCGCCCAACCATTAACGAGCTGCTTAATGACGAGTTCTTTACTTCTGGCTA
TATCCCTGCCCGTCTCCCCATCACCTGCCTGACCATTCCACCAAGGTTTTCGATTGCTCCCAGCAGCCTG
GACCCCAGCAACCGGAAGCCCCTCACAGTCCTCAATAAAGGCTTGGAGAACCCCCTGCCTGAGCGTCCCC
GGGAAAAAGAAGAACCAGTGGTTCGAGAGACAGGTGAGGTGGTCGACTGCCACCTCAGTGACATGCTGCA
GCAGCTGCACAGTGTCAATGCCTCCAAGCCCTCGGAGCGTGGGCTGGTCAGGCAAGAGGAGGCTGAGGAT
CCTGCCTGCATCCCCATCTTCTGGGTCAGCAAGTGGGTGGACTATTCGGACAAGTACGGCCTTGGGTATC
AGCTCTGTGATAACAGCGTGGGGGTGCTCTTCAATGACTCAACACGCCTCATCCTCTACAATGATGGTGA
CAGCCTGCAGTACATAGAGCGTGACGGCACTGAGTCCTACCTCACCGTGAGTTCCCATCCCAACTCCTTG
ATGAAGAAGATCACCCTCCTTAAATATTTCCGCAATTACATGAGCGAGCACTTGCTGAAGGCAGGTGCCA
ACATCACGCCGCGCGAAGGTGATGAGCTCGCCCGGCTGCCCTACCTACGGACCTGGTTCCGCACCCGCAG
CGCCATCATCCTGCACCTCAGCAACGGCAGCGTGCAGATCAACTTCTTCCAGGATCACACCAAGCTCATC
TTGTGCCCACTGATGGCAGCCGTGACCTACATCGACGAGAAGCGGGACTTCCGCACATACCGCCTGAGTC
TCCTGGAGGAGTACGGCTGCTGCAAGGAGCTGGCCAGCCGGCTCCGCTACGCCCGCACTATGGTGGACAA
GCTGCTGAGCTCACGCTCGGCCAGCAACCGTCTCAAGGCCTCCTAAAAGCTTCGAATTCTGCAGTCGACG
GTACCGCGGGCCCGGGATCCACCGGATCTAGATAACTGATCATAATCAGCCATACCACATTTGTAGAGGT
TTTACTTGCTTTAAAAAACCTCCCACACCTCCCCCTGAACCTGAAACATAAAATGAATGCAATTGTTGTT
GTTAACTTGTTTATTGCAGCTTATAATGGTTACAAATAAAGCAATAGCATCACAAATTTCACAAATAAAG
CATTTTTTTCACTGCATTCTAGTTGTGGTTTGTCCAAACTCATCAATGTATCTTAACGCGTAAATTGTAA
GCGTTAATATTTTGTTAAAATTCGCGTTAAATTTTTGTTAAATCAGCTCATTTTTTAACCAATAGGCCGA
AATCGGCAAAATCCCTTATAAATCAAAAGAATAGACCGAGATAGGGT
[37 nt withheld, positions 3758-3794]
AAAGAACGTGGACTCCAACGTCAAAGG
[49 nt withheld, positions 3822-3870]
T
[91 nt withheld, positions 3872-3962]
G
[124 nt withheld, positions 3964-4087]
CAGGTGGCACTTTTCGGGGAAATGTGCGCGGAACCCCTATTTGTTTATTTTTCTAAATACATTCAAATAT
GTATCCGCTCATGAGACAATAACCCTGATAAATGCTTCAATAATATTGAAAAAGGAAGAGTCCTGAGGCG
GAAAGAACCAGCTGTGGAATGTGTGTCAGTTAGGGTGTGGAAAGTCCCCAGGCTCCCCAGCAGGCAGAAG
TATGCAAAGCATGCATCTCAATTAGTCAGCAACCAGGTGTGGAAAGTCCCCAGGCTCCCCAGCAGGCAGA
AGTATGCAAAGCATGCATCTCAATTAGTCAGCAACCATAGTCCCGCCCCTAACTCCGCCCATCCCGCCCC
TAACTCCGCCCAGTTCCGCCCATTCTCCGCCCCATGGCTGACTAATTTTTTTTATTTATGCAGAGGCCGA
GGCCGCCTCGGCCTCTGAGCTATTCCAGAAGTAGTGAGGAGGCTTTTTTGGAGGCCTAGGCTTTTGCAAA
GATCGATCAAGAGACAGGATGAGGATCGTTTCGCATGATTGAACAAGATGGATTGCACGCAGGTTCTCCG
GCCGCTTGGGTGGAGAGGCTATTCGGCTATGACTGGGCACAACAGACAATCGGCTGCTCTGATGCCGCCG
TGTTCCGGCTGTCAGCGCAGGGGCGCCCGGTTCTTTTTGTCAAGACCGACCTGTCCGGTGCCCTGAATGA
ACTGCAAGACGAGGCAGCGCGGCTATCGTGGCTGGCCACGACGGGCGTTCCTTGCGCAGCTGTGCTCGAC
GTTGTCACTGAAGCGGGAAGGGACTGGCTGCTATTGGGCGAAGTGCCGGGGCAGGATCTCCTGTCATCTC
ACCTTGCTCCTGCCGAGAAAGTATCCATCATGGCTGATGCAATGCGGCGGCTGCATACGCTTGATCCGGC
TACCTGCCCATTCGACCACCAAGCGAAACATCGCATCGAGCGAGCACGTACTCGGATGGAAGCCGGTCTT
GTCGATCAGGATGATCTGGACGAAGAGCATCAGGGGCTCGCGCCAGCCGAACTGTTCGCCAGGCTCAAGG
CGAGCATGCCCGACGGCGAGGATCTCGTCGTGACCCATGGCGATGCCTGCTTGCCGAATATCATGGTGGA
AAATGGCCGCTTTTCTGGATTCATCGACTGTGGCCGGCTGGGTGTGGCGGACCGCTATCAGGACATAGCG
TTGGCTACCCGTGATATTGCTGAAGAGCTTGGCGGCGAATGGGCTGACCGCTTCCTCGTGCTTTACGGTA
TCGCCGCTCCCGATTCGCAGCGCATCGCCTTCTATCGCCTTCTTGACGAGTTCTTCTGAGCGGGACTCTG
GGGTTCGAAATGACCGACCAAGCGACGCCCAACCTGCCATCACGAGATTTCGATTCCACCGCCGCCTTCT
ATGAAAGGTTGGGCTTCGGAATCGTTTTCCGGGACGCCGGCTGGATGATCCTCCAGCGCGGGGATCTCAT
GCTGGAGTTCTTCGCCCACCCTAGGGGGAGGCTAACTGAAACACGGAAGGAGACAATACCGGAAGGAACC
CGCGCTATGACGGCAATAAAAAGACAGAATAAAACGCACGGTGTTGGGTCGTTTGTTCATAAACGCGGGG
TTCGGTCCCAGGGCTGGCACTCTGTCGATACCCCACCGAGACCCCATTGGGGCCAATACGCCCGCGTTTC
TTCCTTTTCCCCACCCCACCCCCCAAGTTCGGGTGAAGGCCCAGGGCTCGCAGCCAACGTCGGGGCGGCA
GGCCCTGCCATAGCCTCAGGTTACTCATATATACTTTAGATTGATTTAAAACTTCATTTTTAATTTAAAA
GGATCTAGGTGAAGATCCTTTTTGATAATCTCATGACCAAAATCCCTTAACGTGAGTTTTCGTTCCACTG
AGCGTCAGACCCCGTAGAAAAGATCAAAGGATCTTCTTGAGATCCTTTTTTTCTGCGCGTAATCTGCTGC
TTGCAAACAAAAAAACCACCGCTACCAGCGGTGGTTTGTTTGCCGGATCAAGAGCTACCAACTCTTTTTC
CGAAGGTAACTGGCTTCAGCAGAGCGCAGATACCAAATACTGTCCTTCTAGTGTAGCCGTAGTTAGGCCA
CCACTTCAAGAACTCTGTAGCACCGCCTACATACCTCGCTCTGCTAATCCTGTTACCAGTGGCTGCTGCC
AGTGGCGATAAGTCGTGTCTTACCGGGTTGGACTCAAGACGATAGTTACCGGATAAGGCGCAGCGGTCGG
GCTGAACGGGGGGTTCGTGCACACAGCCCAGCTTGGAGCGAACGACCTACACCGAACTGAGATACCTACA
GCGTGAGCTATGAGAAAGCGCCACGCTTCCCGAAGGGAGAAAGGCGGACAGGTATCCGGTAAGCGGCAGG
GTCGGAACAGGAGAGCGCACGAGGGAGCTTCCAGGGGGAAACGCCTGGTATCTTTATAGTCCTGTCGGGT
TTCGCCACCTCTGACTTGAGCGTCGATTTTTGTGATGCTCGTCAGGGGGGCGGAGCCTATGGAAAAACGC
CAGCAACGCGGCCTTTTTACGGTTCCTGGCCTTTTGCTGGCCTTTTGCTCACATGTTCTTTCCTGCGTTA
TCCCCTGATTCTGTGGATAACCGTATTACCGCCATGCAT
Features (pLannotate 1.2.2; 19 found; start..end, strand, type, name):
     61..364     +  enhancer       CMV enhancer: human cytomegalovirus immediate early enhancer
    365..568     +  promoter       CMV promoter: human cytomegalovirus (CMV) immediate early promoter
    604..663     +  CDS            Gap43 (fragment): NEUM_RAT - Experimental evidence at protein level: Swiss-Prot protein existence level 1. This protein is associated with nerve growth. It is a major component of the motile 'growth cones' that form the tips of elongating axons. Plays a role in axonal and dendritic filopodia induction (By similarity). From Rattus norvegicus (Rat).
    670..1377    +  CDS            mCherry: mCherry is a basic (constitutively fluorescent) red fluorescent protein published in 2004, derived from Discosoma sp.. It is reported to be a very rapidly-maturing monomer with low acid sensitivity.
   1404..1422    +  misc_feature   MCS (fragment): pBluescript multiple cloning site
   1423..1442    +  CDS            capTEV™ (fragment): composite tag for in vivo biotinylation, TEV protease cleavage, and 6xHis tagging
   1456..1500    +  CDS            S-Tag: affinity and epitope tag derived from pancreatic ribonuclease A
   1525..3333    +  CDS            PLK1: PLK1_HUMAN - Also known as PLK. Experimental evidence at protein level: Swiss-Prot protein existence level 1. Serine/threonine-protein kinase that performs several important functions throughout M phase of the cell cycle, including the regulation of centrosome maturation and spindle assembly, the removal of cohesins from chromosome arms, the inactivation of anaphase- promoting complex/cyclosome (APC/C) inhibitors, and the regulation of mitotic exit and cytokinesis. Polo-like kinase proteins acts by binding and phosphorylating proteins are that already phosphorylated on a specific motif recogni
   3337..3380    +  misc_feature   MCS (fragment): multiple cloning site
   3397..3481    +  CDS            large T antigen (fragment): large T antigen from SV40 (simian virus 40)
   3504..3625    +  polyA_signal   SV40 poly(A) signal: SV40 polyadenylation signal
   3659..4087    -  rep_origin     f1 ori (sequence partly withheld): f1 bacteriophage origin of replication; arrow indicates direction of (+) strand synthesis
   4114..4218    +  promoter       AmpR promoter: bla
   4220..4577    +  promoter       SV40 promoter: SV40 enhancer and early promoter
   4612..5406    +  CDS            NeoR/KanR: aminoglycoside phosphotransferase from Tn5; aph(3')-II (or nptII); confers resistance to neomycin, kanamycin, and G418 (Geneticin®)
   5427..5579    +  CDS            ble (fragment): BLE_KLEPN - Experimental evidence at protein level: Swiss-Prot protein existence level 1. Binding protein with a strong affinity to the bleomycin family of antibiotics. Binds to CL990; an antimitotic-antibiotic compound. From Klebsiella pneumoniae.
   5638..5685    +  polyA_signal   HSV TK poly(A) signal: herpes simplex virus thymidine kinase polyadenylation signal (Cole and Stacy, 1985)
   5776..5792    -  polyA_signal   bGH poly(A) signal (fragment): bovine growth hormone polyadenylation signal
   6014..6602    +  rep_origin     ori: high-copy-number ColE1/pMB1/pBR322/pUC origin of replication
