[The description below was written by a language model from this plasmid's Addgene catalogue record and pLannotate feature annotations shown in this document.]
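Description:
pTK25 is a 6.7 kb mammalian expression plasmid built on the pEGFP-C1 backbone, in which the original EGFP has been replaced by a membrane-targeted mCherry module fused to human PLK1. It replicates in E. coli from a high-copy ColE1/pUC-type origin and also carries an f1 origin. A single Tn5 aminoglycoside phosphotransferase (NeoR/KanR) cassette serves both hosts. A bacterial promoter (annotated as the AmpR/bla promoter) drives it for kanamycin selection, and the SV40 enhancer/early promoter, with an HSV TK polyadenylation signal, drives it for G418 selection of transfected mammalian cells. The short ble, large T antigen and bGH poly(A) hits in the feature table are fragmentary annotations of backbone sequence rather than functional parts.

The expression unit is driven by the CMV immediate-early enhancer and promoter and terminated by the SV40 poly(A) signal. The open reading frame begins with a short N-terminal fragment of rat Gap43, which is the "Mem" part of the Mem-mCherry tag; this region of Gap43 is generally used as a lipid-modified plasma-membrane targeting signal. It is followed by mCherry, a TEV protease cleavage site, an S-tag for affinity capture or detection, and then the PLK1 coding sequence, cloned between XhoI and HindIII. The insert carries the K82R substitution, which is commonly used as a kinase-inactivating mutation in Polo-like kinase 1, although the record does not state this explicitly. The construct therefore tethers a red-fluorescent, presumably catalytically dead Plk1 to the cell membrane. Given the associated study on spindle position and orientation, it most plausibly serves as a control for a membrane-targeted active kinase in live-cell imaging experiments, but the record does not spell out that use.
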