Addgene plasmid #37407: pTK25
Depositing lab: Iain Cheeseman. Depositing organization: Whitehead Institute for Biomedical Research. Publication: Chromosome- and spindle-pole-derived signals generate an intrinsic code for spindle position and orientation. Kiyomitsu T, Cheeseman IM. Nat Cell Biol. 2012 Feb 12;14(3):311-7. doi: 10.1038/ncb2440. PubMed 22327364.
Backbone
  Vector backbone: pEGFP-C1
  Vector type: Mammalian Expression
  Selectable markers: Neomycin (select with G418)
Growth in bacteria
  Bacterial resistance: Kanamycin, 50 μg/mL
  Growth temperature: 37°C
  Growth strain: DH5alpha
  Copy number: Unknown
Gene/Insert
  Gene/Insert name: Plk1
  Species: H. sapiens (human)
  Insert size (bp): 1812
  Mutation: K82R
  Entrez Gene: PLK1 (a.k.a. PLK, STPK13)
  Tag / fusion protein: TEV (N terminal on insert); S-tag (N terminal on insert); Mem-mCherry (N terminal on insert)
  Cloning method: Restriction Enzyme; 5′ cloning site XhoI (not destroyed); 3′ cloning site HindIII (not destroyed)
  Sequencing primers: 5′ GGCATGGACGAGCTGTACAAG; 3′ GCATTCATTTTATGTTTCAGG
Terms and licenses: Academic/Nonprofit Terms; Industry Terms: Not Available to Industry
How to cite: pTK25 was a gift from Iain Cheeseman (Addgene plasmid # 37407 ; http://n2t.net/addgene:37407 ; RRID:Addgene_37407)
