>Addgene plasmid #37407 | pTK25 | addgene partial sequence | sequence record 48372 | mCherry-F 5'-ccccgtaatgcagaagaaga-3'
GCGGATGTACCCCGAGGACGGCGCCCTGAAGGGCGAGATCAAGCAGAGGCTGAAGCTGAAGGACGGCGGC
CACTACGACGCTGAGGTCAAGACCACCTACAAGGCCAAGAAGCCCGTGCAGCTGCCCGGCGCCTACAACG
TCAACATCAAGTTGGACATCACCTCCCACAACGAGGACTACACCATCGTGGAACAGTACGAACGCGCCGA
GGGCCGCCACTCCACCGGCGGCATGGACGAGCTGTACAAGTCCGGAGGGGATCGGTGGAGCTCCACCGGT
GGCGGCCGCTCTAGAGAGAATCTTTATTTTCAGGGCGCCGCCAAATTCAAAGAAACCGCTGCTGCTAAAT
TCGAACGCCAGCACATGGACAGCGGAGGTGGAGGTACTAGTCTCGAGATGAGTGCTGCAGTGACTGCAGG
GAAGCTGGCACGGGCACCGGCCGACCCTGGGAAAGCCGGGGTCCCCGGAGTTGCAGCTCCCGGAGCTCCG
GCGGCGGCTCCACCGGCGAAAGAGATCCCGGAGGTCCTAGTGGACCCACGCAGCCGGCGGCGCTATGTGC
GGGGCCGCTTTTTGGGCAAGGGCGGCTTTGCCAAGTGCTTCGAGATCTCGGACGCGGACACCAAGGAGGT
GTTCGCGGGCAGGATTGTGCCTAAGTCTCTGCTGCTCAAGCCGCACCAGAGGGAGAAGATGTCCATGGAA
ATATCCATTCACCGCAGCCTCGCCCACCAGCACGTCGTAGGATTCCACGGCTTTTTCGAGGACAACGACT
TCGTGTTCGTGGTGTTGGAGCTCTGCCGCCGGAGGTCTCTCCTGGAGCTGCACAAGAGGAGGAAAGCCCT
GACTGAGCCTGAGGCCCGATACTACCTACGGCAAATTGTGCTTGGCTGC
